>Addgene plasmid #67069 | pCellFree_G03 USF2 | addgene partial sequence | sequence record 119633 | EGFP-N 5'-CGTCGCCGTCCAGCTCGACCAG-3'
GCTCCTCGCCCTTGCTTGTGCCGTGGTGATGGTGGTGATGGTGGTGACCAGAGGTGCCCATGGTTTCACT
TACGTGTTTAATGTCTTTACAGACTTTATACATTACTGTCATGGTTAAATAAAATAAAATAAAATAAAAT
AAAATAAAATAAAATAAAATAAAATAAAATAAAATAAACTTAAGATGTCCCTATAGTGAGTCGTATTAGA
CGTCAGGTGGCACTTTTCGGGGAAATGTGCGCGGAACCCCTATTTGTTTATTTTTCTAAATACATTCAAA
TATGTATCCGCTCATGAGACAATAACCCTGATAAATGCTTCAATAATATTGAAAAAGGAAGAGTATGAGT
ATTCAACATTTCCGTGTCGCCCTTATTCCCTTTTTTGCGGCATTTTGCCTTCCTGTTTTTGCTCACCCAG
AAACGCTGGTGAAAGTAAAAGATGCTGAAGATCAGTTGGGTGCACGAGTGGGTTACATCGAACTGGATCT
CAACAGCGGTAAGATCCTTGAGAGTTTTCGCCCCGAAGAACGTTTTCCAATGATGAGCACTTTTAAAGTT
CTGCTATGTGGCGCGGTATTATCCCGTATTGACGCCGGGCAAGAGCAACTCGGTCGCCGCATACACTATT
CTCAGAATGACTTGGTTGAGTACTCACCAGTCACAGAAAAGCATCTTACGGATGGCATGACAGTAAGAGA
ATTATGCAGTGCTGCCATAACCATGAGTGATAACACTGCGGCCAACTTACTTCTGACAACGATCGGAGGA
CCGAAGGAGCTAACCGCTTTTTTGCACAACATGGGGGATCATGTAACTCGCCTTGATCGTTGGGAACCGG
AGCTGAATGAAGCCATACCAAACGACGAGCGTGACACCACGATGCCTGTAGCAATGGCAACAACGTTGCG
CAAACTATTAACTGGCGAACTACTTACTCTAGCTTCCCGGCAACAATTAATAGACTGGATGGAGGCGGAT
AAAGTTGCAGGACCACTTCTGCGCTCGGCCCTTCCGGCTGGCTGGTTTATTGCTGATAAATCTGGAGCCG
GTGAGCGTGGGTCTCGCGGTATCATTGCA
