>Addgene plasmid #67069 | pCellFree_G03 USF2 | addgene partial sequence | sequence record 119634 | T7term 5'-GCTAGTTATTGCTCAGCGG-3'
TACCACGCGTACCCAACACACGGACACATGCACGAACACGCATGCAGAGAGATCATACATCATCTATAGA
GAAGTACACGTAAAAGTAAGACTCGTCGTCTGCCAGCTACAACCGAGAAGGCGACGTGAAAGGAACAAGA
AAGGAGGAGGAGGGCGGCCGCTTACACCACTTTGTACAAGAAAGTTGGGCACTGCCGGGTGCCCTCGCCC
ACCATCTCCAGGTTGTGCTGCTGCAGCTGGGCTCGAAGCAGGGCGTTCTCATTCTTCAGCTCCTCGATCT
GCTGCCTCAGGAGCTCGTTGTCCATCTGCAGCCGCTCGGCCTCTTTGAAGGTCTCCTGCATGCGCTGGTT
GGTCTGGCGCAACTCCCGGATGTAATCGCAGGCCTTGGACAGGATCCCTCCTTTACTCGCTCCCGTCTTG
CTGTTGTCTGCGTTACAGTCTGGAATGATTTTCGAAAGCTGGACGATCCAGTTGTTGATCTTGTCCCTCC
GCCTCCGCTCCACTTCGTTGTGCTGGGCTCTTCTCCTCTCATCTCGGGGTGTTCTGGTTCCATCAATTTT
TGGAGAGTAAGGGTGTGTCCGGGGGGCGATCGTCCTCTGTGTTCCTGTCTGAAGCACATCCTGGGGCGTC
ATCATGACGTAGAACTGGCCTCCAGCCTGCAAGCTCTGGTCTGTGGTCTGTACGGACACAGCCGTAGTAT
CTCCCACACTGGACGCTGGGAAATAGGCAAATCGTGCCTCCCCGCTGACAGCCTCGGCCGCCGGACTGCC
ACCATTGCTGAAGGGATTTTGGATCACAGCCAGCGGGAAGGGCGCTGCAGGACCTGGGGGCACAGAGGCA
GCGGCGGGGCCCGGGCGCTGGGCTGCCCCGTCCACACCCACCTGGGTCACAGCCTGCTGCCCCCCCGCGA
AGGCAGCGGTGGACACGACGCTGACGGCGCCAGCTGTGTCGCCCTGGCCGTCCAGCTGACCATCAGTCAC
CTGGACTACGCGGTATGTCACCTGTCCTCCATTTGTCTCTGTGCGGAACTGGTACTGGATGTTGTGGTCG
CCGAACGCCGCCTGCTGGACGCTGGTGATGGCCACCGCTGTCTGCTC
