[The description below was written by a language model from this plasmid's Addgene catalogue record.]
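Description:
pCellFree_G03 USF2 is a cell-free protein expression plasmid built on the pCellFree_G03 backbone, carrying the human USF2 gene (upstream transcription factor 2, also known as FIP or bHLHb12), a basic helix-loop-helix transcription factor. The plasmid is maintained in E. coli as a high-copy construct under ampicillin selection. The record does not name the origin of replication, and no feature table is available, so details such as translation leader sequences or other regulatory elements on the backbone are not stated.

Expression is driven by a T7 promoter, so the template is transcribed by T7 RNA polymerase in coupled in vitro transcription-translation reactions. The listed 3′ sequencing primer is consistent with a T7 terminator region downstream of the insert. The USF2 open reading frame was introduced by Gateway recombination cloning, which places it in frame with tags supplied by the backbone: an N-terminal His tag and an N-terminal EGFP. The resulting product is a His-EGFP-USF2 fusion. The EGFP moiety allows fluorescence-based detection and quantification of the translated protein, and the His tag permits affinity capture or immunodetection.

According to the record, the construct serves as a standard for benchmarking cell-free expression. It belongs to work comparing the performance of several cell-free protein expression systems, where a defined, fluorescently tagged human protein provides a common template for comparing expression across lysates.
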