Addgene plasmid #67069: pCellFree_G03 USF2
Purpose: Standard for cell-free expression benchmarking.
Depositing lab: Kirill Alexandrov. Depositing organization: University of Queensland. Publication: Performance benchmarking of four cell-free protein expression systems. Gagoski D, Polinkovsky ME, Mureev S, Kunert A, Johnston W, Gambin Y, Alexandrov K. Biotechnol Bioeng. 2015 Aug 24. doi: 10.1002/bit.25814. PubMed 26301602.
Backbone
  Vector backbone: pCellFree_G03
  Vector type: Cell-free expression
Growth in bacteria
  Bacterial resistance: Ampicillin, 100 μg/mL
  Growth temperature: 37°C
  Growth strain: DH5alpha
  Copy number: High Copy
Gene/Insert
  Gene/Insert name: USF2 (alt name: upstream transcription factor 2)
  Species: H. sapiens (human)
  Entrez Gene: USF2 (a.k.a. FIP, bHLHb12)
  Promoter: T7
  Tag / fusion protein: His (N terminal on backbone); EGFP (N terminal on backbone)
  Cloning method: Gateway Cloning
  Sequencing primers: 5′ EGFP-C; 3′ T7 terminal
Terms and licenses: Academic/Nonprofit Terms; Industry Terms: Not Available to Industry
How to cite: pCellFree_G03 USF2 was a gift from Kirill Alexandrov (Addgene plasmid # 67069 ; http://n2t.net/addgene:67069 ; RRID:Addgene_67069)
